Addgene plasmid #24835: PdarC1
Depositing lab: David Baker. Depositing organization: University of Washington. Publication: A de novo protein binding pair by computational design and directed evolution. Karanicolas J, Corn JE, Chen I, Joachimiak LA, Dym O, Peck SH, Albeck S, Unger T, Hu W, Liu G, Delbecq S, Montelione GT, Spiegel CP, Liu DR, Baker D. Mol Cell. 2011 Apr 22;42(2):250-60. Epub 2011 Mar 31. 10.1016/j.molcel.2011.03.010 PubMed 21458342.
Backbone
  Vector backbone: pCTCON2
  Backbone size w/o insert (bp): 6300
  Vector type: Yeast Expression
  Selectable markers: TRP1
Growth in bacteria
  Bacterial resistance: Ampicillin, 100 μg/mL
  Growth temperature: 37°C
  Growth strain: DH5alpha
  Copy number: High Copy
Gene/Insert
  Gene/Insert name: PdarC1
  Species: synthetic
  Insert size (bp): 465
  Tag / fusion protein: HA (N terminal on backbone); Myc (C terminal on backbone)
  Cloning method: Restriction Enzyme
  Sequencing primers: 5′ none
Resource information
  A portion of this plasmid was derived from a plasmid made by: Cloned by Irwin Chen and David Liu
Terms and licenses: Academic/Nonprofit Terms; Industry Terms: Not Available to Industry
How to cite: PdarC1 was a gift from David Baker (Addgene plasmid # 24835 ; http://n2t.net/addgene:24835 ; RRID:Addgene_24835)
