[The description below was written by a language model from this plasmid's Addgene catalogue record.]
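Description:
PdarC1 is a yeast expression plasmid built on the pCTCON2 backbone (about 6.3 kb without insert), carrying a 465 bp synthetic insert also named PdarC1. It is a shuttle vector. In bacteria it is maintained as a high-copy plasmid under ampicillin selection, and in yeast it is selected through the TRP1 auxotrophic marker, which complements tryptophan auxotrophy in a suitable host strain. The record gives no feature table, so the origins of replication, the promoter driving the insert and any fusion partner beyond the tags are not stated.

The insert was placed by restriction enzyme cloning between two epitope tags supplied by the backbone, giving a product with an N-terminal HA tag and a C-terminal Myc tag. pCTCON2 is generally known as a yeast surface display vector, in which the cloned protein is presented on the cell surface. In that setup the flanking tags are used to confirm expression, and detection of the C-terminal tag indicates that the full-length protein is present. The record itself lists only "Yeast Expression" as the vector type, so the display arrangement is inferred from the backbone name and is not recorded directly.

The associated publication describes a de novo protein binding pair created by computational design and then improved by directed evolution. PdarC1 therefore most likely encodes a designed or evolved variant of one partner in that pair, although the record does not say which partner or which stage of the work it represents. A construct of this type would typically be used to express the tagged synthetic protein in yeast for binding analysis or for library-based selection.
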