>Addgene plasmid #24835 | PdarC1 | depositor partial sequence | sequence record 11514 | Author sequence
AGCGATCTGGGTAAAAAGCTGCTGGAAGCAGCCGCGGCCGGCCAAGATGATGAGGTGCGTATTCTGATGG
CGAATGGGGCCGATGTTAACGCAACCGACGACGATGGCCTGACTCCGCTGCACCTGGCGGCTGCAAACGG
GCAACTGGAAATCGTAGAGGTACTGCTGAAAAATGGCGCCGATGTGAACGCTTCTGATAGTGCGGGTATT
ACTCCGCTGCACCTGGCCACTTATGACGGCCACCTGGAGATTGTCGAAGTCCTGCTGAAGCACGGGGCTG
ACGTTAATGCGTACGACCGCGCCGGGTGGGCACCGCTGCACCTAGCAGCGCTGAGTGGCCGACTGGAGAT
TGTGGAGGTTCTGCTGAAACACGGCGCAGATGTCAACGCCCAAGACGCACTGGGCCTGACCGCGTTTGAT
ATCTCGATTAATCAGGGTCAGGAAGATCTGGCAGAGATCCTGCAA
