>Addgene plasmid #24835 | PdarC1 | addgene partial sequence | sequence record 30911 | 24835 with GAL1
AAAACCGGACGAATTCCTACTTCATACATTTTCAATTAAGATGCAGTTACTTCGCTGTTTTTCAATATTT
TCTGTTATTGCTTCAGTTTTAGCACAGGAACTGACAACTATATGCGAGCAAATCCCCTCACCAACTTTAG
AATCGACGCCGTACTCTTTGTCAACGACTACTATTTTGGCCAACGGGAAGGCAATGCAAGGAGTTTTTGA
ATATTACAAATCAGTAACGTTTGTCAGTAATTGCGGTTCTCACCCCTCAACAACTAGCAAAGGCAGCCCC
ATAAACACACAGTATGTTTTTAAGGACAATAGCTCGACGATTGAAGGTAGATACCCATACGACGTTCCAG
ACTACGCTCTGCAGGCTAGTGGTGGAGGAGGCTCTGGTGGAGGCGGTAGCGGAGGCGGAGGGTCGGCTAG
CGATCTGGGTAAAAAGCTGCTGGAAGCAGCCGCGGCCGGCCAAGATGATGAGGTGCGTATTCTGATGGCG
AATGGGGCCGATGTTAACGCAACCGACGACGATGGCCTGACTCCGCTGCACCTGGCGGCTGCAAACGGGC
AACTGGAAATCGTAGAGGTACTGCTGAAAAATGGCGCCGATGTGAACGCTTCTGATAGTGCGGGTATTAC
TCCGCTGCACCTGGCCACTTATGACGGCCACCTGGAGATTGTCGAAGTCCTGCTGAAGCACGGGGCTGAC
GTTAATGCGTACGACCGCGCCGGGTGGGCACCGCTGCACCTAGCAGCGCTGAGTGGCCGACTGGAGATTG
TGGAGGTTCTGCTGAAACACGGCGCAGATGTCAACGCCCAAGACGCACTGGGCCTGACCGCGTTTGATAT
CTCGATAAATCAGGGTCAGGAAGATCTGGCAGAGATCCTGCAAGGATCCGAACAAAAGCTTATTTCTGAA
GAGGACTTGTAATA
